Addgene plasmid #209287: mini-donor - NKX2.5-nEGFP
Purpose: this mini-donor knockin vector can be used to knock nuclear EGFP into NKX2.5 locus
Depositing lab: Xiaojun Lian. Publication: MAGIK: A rapid and efficient method to create lineage-specific reporters in human pluripotent stem cells. Haideri T, Lin J, Bao X, Lian XL. Stem Cell Reports. 2024 May 14;19(5):744-757. doi: 10.1016/j.stemcr.2024.03.005. Epub 2024 Apr 4. PubMed 38579711.
Backbone
  Vector backbone: pUC-GW-Amp
  Backbone manufacturer: Azenta
  Vector type: knockin donor vector
Growth in bacteria
  Bacterial resistance: Ampicillin, 100 μg/mL
  Growth temperature: 37°C
  Growth strain: NEB Stable
  Copy number: High Copy
Gene/Insert
  Gene/Insert name: EGFP-nls
Terms and licenses: Academic/Nonprofit Terms; Industry Terms: Not Available to Industry
How to cite: mini-donor - NKX2.5-nEGFP was a gift from Xiaojun Lian (Addgene plasmid # 209287 ; http://n2t.net/addgene:209287 ; RRID:Addgene_209287)
