[The description below was written by a language model from this plasmid's Addgene catalogue record and pLannotate feature annotations shown in this document.]
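Description:
mini-donor - NKX2.5-nEGFP is a 4,590 nt knock-in donor plasmid built on the pUC-GW-Amp cloning backbone, intended to supply a repair template for inserting a nuclear-localised EGFP into the human NKX2.5 (NKX2-5) locus. It is propagated in E. coli as a high-copy plasmid through a ColE1/pUC-type origin and selected with ampicillin via the β-lactamase gene and its own promoter. The remaining annotated bacterial elements (lacZα fragment, lac promoter and operator, CAP binding site, and short lacI, rop and bom fragments) are remnants of the pUC-style backbone and have no role in the knock-in function.

The payload consists of a fragment of the human NKX2-5 coding sequence of roughly 560 bp, followed after a short unannotated gap by the EGFP coding sequence on the same strand. The NKX2-5 fragment presumably acts as the upstream homology arm. No promoter is annotated ahead of the reporter, consistent with a design in which EGFP expression depends on the endogenous NKX2.5 regulatory elements after integration, so that fluorescence reports activity of this cardiac transcription factor gene. The catalogue lists the insert as EGFP-nls, but the feature table does not separately annotate the nuclear localisation signal, whatever linker or self-cleaving element lies between NKX2-5 and EGFP, or a downstream homology arm; about 600 bp after EGFP is unannotated and may contain these. No mammalian selection marker is annotated, and the nuclease or guide RNA used with the donor is not stated. The associated work describes generating lineage-specific reporter lines in human pluripotent stem cells, for which this donor would mark NKX2.5-expressing cells.
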