Features (pLannotate 1.2.2; 12 found; start..end, strand, type, name):
      1..158     -  CDS            lacZα (fragment): LacZα fragment of β-galactosidase; lacZ fragment
    175..732     +  CDS            NKX2-5 (fragment): NKX25_HUMAN - Also known as CSX, NKX2.5, NKX2E. Experimental evidence at protein level: Swiss-Prot protein existence level 1. Transcription factor required for the development of the heart and the spleen (PubMed:22560297). During heart development, acts as a transcriptional activator of ANF in cooperation with GATA4 (By similarity). Binds to the core DNA motif of NPPA promoter (PubMed:22849347, PubMed:26926761). Together with PBX1, required for spleen development through a mechanism that involves CDKN2B repression (PubMed:22560297). From Homo sapiens (Human).
    799..1515    +  CDS            EGFP: EGFP is a basic (constitutively fluorescent) green fluorescent protein published in 1996, derived from Aequorea victoria. It is reported to be a rapidly-maturing weak dimer with moderate acid sensitivity.
   2152..2168    -  protein_bind   lac operator: The lac repressor binds to the lac operator to inhibit transcription in E. coli. This inhibition can be relieved by adding lactose or isopropyl-β-D-thiogalactopyranoside (IPTG). lac repressor encoded by lacI
   2176..2206    -  promoter       lac promoter: promoter for the E. coli lac operon
   2221..2242    -  protein_bind   CAP binding site: CAP binding activates transcription in the presence of cAMP. E. coli catabolite activator protein
   2255..2347    -  CDS            lacI (fragment): lac repressor; lacI; The lac repressor binds to the lac operator to inhibit transcription in E. coli. This inhibition can be relieved by adding lactose or isopropyl-β-D-thiogalactopyranoside (IPTG).
   2530..3118    -  rep_origin     ori: high-copy-number ColE1/pMB1/pBR322/pUC origin of replication
   3289..4149    -  CDS            AmpR: β-lactamase; bla; confers resistance to ampicillin, carbenicillin, and related antibiotics
   4150..4254    -  promoter       AmpR promoter: bla
   4349..4384    +  CDS            rop (fragment): Rop protein, which maintains plasmids at low copy number; rop
   4486..4585    +  misc_feature   bom (fragment): basis of mobility region from pBR322
>Addgene plasmid #209287 | mini-donor - NKX2.5-nEGFP | addgene full sequence | sequence record 412888 | Addgene NGS Result
TTCGCCATTCAGGCTGCGCAACTGTTGGGAAGGGCGATCGGTGCGGGCCTCTTCGCTATTACGCCAGCTG
GCGAAAGGGGGATGTGCTGCAAGGCGATTAAGTTGGGTAACGCCAGGGTTTTCCCAGTCACGACGTTGTA
AAACGACGGCCAGTGAATTGACGCGTATTGGGATAGGAAGCCGCGCGTGCTCTTCTCGCAGGCGCAGGTC
TATGAGCTGGAGCGGCGCTTCAAGCAGCAGCGGTACCTGTCGGCCCCCGAACGCGACCAGCTGGCCAGCG
TGCTGAAACTCACGTCCACGCAGGTCAAGATCTGGTTCCAGAACCGGCGCTACAAGTGCAAGCGGCAGCG
GCAGGACCAGACTCTGGAGCTGGTGGGGCTGCCCCCGCCGCCGCCGCCGCCTGCCCGCAGGATCGCGGTG
CCAGTGCTGGTGCGCGATGGCAAGCCATGCCTAGGGGACTCGGCGCCCTACGCGCCTGCCTACGGCGTGG
GCCTCAATCCCTACGGTTATAACGCCTACCCCGCCTATCCGGGTTACGGCGGCGCGGCCTGCAGCCCTGG
CTACAGCTGCACTGCCGCTTACCCCGCCGGGCCTTCCCCAGCGCAGCCGGCCACTGCCGCCGCCAACAAC
AACTTCGTGAACTTCGGCGTCGGGGACTTGAATGCGGTTCAGAGCCCCGGGATTCCGCAGAGCAACTCGG
GAGTGTCCACGCTGCATGGTATCCGAGCCTGGGGAAGCGGAGCCACTAACTTCTCCCTGTTGAAACAAGC
AGGGGATGTCGAAGAGAATCCCGGCCCAATGGTGAGCAAGGGCGAGGAGCTGTTCACCGGGGTGGTGCCC
ATCCTGGTCGAGCTGGACGGCGACGTAAACGGCCACAAGTTCAGCGTGTCCGGCGAGGGCGAGGGCGATG
CCACCTACGGCAAGCTGACCCTGAAGTTCATCTGCACCACCGGCAAGCTGCCCGTGCCCTGGCCCACCCT
CGTGACCACCCTGACCTACGGCGTGCAGTGCTTCAGCCGCTACCCCGACCACATGAAGCAGCACGACTTC
TTCAAGTCCGCCATGCCCGAAGGCTACGTCCAGGAGCGCACCATCTTCTTCAAGGACGACGGCAACTACA
AGACCCGCGCCGAGGTGAAGTTCGAGGGCGACACCCTGGTGAACCGCATCGAGCTGAAGGGCATCGACTT
CAAGGAGGACGGCAACATCCTGGGGCACAAGCTGGAGTACAACTACAACAGCCACAACGTCTATATCATG
GCCGACAAGCAGAAGAACGGCATCAAGGTGAACTTCAAGATCCGCCACAACATCGAGGACGGCAGCGTGC
AGCTCGCCGACCACTACCAGCAGAACACCCCCATCGGCGACGGCCCCGTGCTGCTGCCCGACAACCACTA
CCTGAGCACCCAGTCCGCCCTGAGCAAAGACCCCAACGAGAAGCGCGATCACATGGTCCTGCTGGAGTTC
GTGACCGCCGCCGGGATCACTCTCGGCATGGACGAGCTGTACAAGCCAAAGAAGAAGCGTAAGGTATAAC
GCGACCCTGACCGATCCCACCTCAACAGCTCCCTGACTCTCGGGGGGAGAAGGGGCTCCCAACATGACCC
TGAGTCCCCTGGATTTTGCATTCACTCCTGCGGAGACCTAGGAACTTTTTCTGTCCCACGCGCGTTTGTT
CTTGCGCACGGGAGAGTTTGTGGCGGCGATTATGCAGCGTGCAATGAGTGATCCTGCAGCCTGGTGTCTT
AGCTGTCCCCCCAGGAGTGCCCTCCGAGAGTCCATGGGCACCCCCGGTTGGAACTGGGACTGAGCTCGGG
CACGCAGGGCCTGAGATCTGGCCGCCCATTCCGCGAGCCAGGGCCGGGCGCCCGGGCCTTTGCTATCTCG
CCGTCGCCCGCCCACGCACCCACCCGTATTTATGTTTTTACCTATTGCTGTAAGAAATGACGATCCCCTT
CCCATTAAAGAGAGTGCGTTGACCCCGCACGTGTGCTTCTTTCAGCTTGCGGCGCTTCAGAAGCAGGAGA
GAGGTGGCCGCCCGGGACTGGTCTCAGATCTCAGGCACAGGCATTCCCTGAGCAAATTGATAAATCCCAA
TGGCGCGCCGAGCTTGGCGTAATCATGGTCATAGCTGTTTCCTGTGTGAAATTGTTATCCGCTCACAATT
CCACACAACATACGAGCCGGAAGCATAAAGTGTAAAGCCTGGGGTGCCTAATGAGTGAGCTAACTCACAT
TAATTGCGTTGCGCTCACTGCCCGCTTTCCAGTCGGGAAACCTGTCGTGCCAGCTGCATTAATGAATCGG
CCAACGCGCGGGGAGAGGCGGTTTGCGTATTGGGCGCTGTTCCGCTTCCTCGCTCACTGACTCGCTGCGC
TCGGTCGTTCGGCTGCGGCGAGCGGTATCAGCTCACTCAAAGGCGGTAATACGGTTATCCACAGAATCAG
GGGATAACGCAGGAAAGAACATGTGAGCAAAAGGCCAGCAAAAGGCCAGGAACCGTAAAAAGGCCGCGTT
GCTGGCGTTTTTCCATAGGCTCCGCCCCCCTGACGAGCATCACAAAAATCGACGCTCAAGTCAGAGGTGG
CGAAACCCGACAGGACTATAAAGATACCAGGCGTTTCCCCCTGGAAGCTCCCTCGTGCGCTCTCCTGTTC
CGACCCTGCCGCTTACCGGATACCTGTCCGCCTTTCTCCCTTCGGGAAGCGTGGCGCTTTCTCATAGCTC
ACGCTGTAGGTATCTCAGTTCGGTGTAGGTCGTTCGCTCCAAGCTGGGCTGTGTGCACGAACCCCCCGTT
CAGCCCGACCGCTGCGCCTTATCCGGTAACTATCGTCTTGAGTCCAACCCGGTAAGACACGACTTATCGC
CACTGGCAGCAGCCACTGGTAACAGGATTAGCAGAGCGAGGTATGTAGGCGGTGCTACAGAGTTCTTGAA
GTGGTGGCCTAACTACGGCTACACTAGAAGAACAGTATTTGGTATCTGCGCTCTGCTGAAGCCAGTTACC
TTCGGAAAAAGAGTTGGTAGCTCTTGATCCGGCAAACAAACCACCGCTGGTAGCGGTGGTTTTTTTGTTT
GCAAGCAGCAGATTACGCGCAGAAAAAAAGGATCTCAAGAAGATCCTTTGATCTTTTCTACGGGGTCTGA
CGCTCAGTGGAACGAAAACTCACGTTAAGGGATTTTGGTCATGAGATTATCAAAAAGGATCTTCACCTAG
ATCCTTTTAAATTAAAAATGAAGTTTTAAATCAATCTAAAGTATATATGAGTAAACTTGGTCTGACAGTT
ACCAATGCTTAATCAGTGAGGCACCTATCTCAGCGATCTGTCTATTTCGTTCATCCATAGTTGCCTGACT
CCCCGTCGTGTAGATAACTACGATACGGGAGGGCTTACCATCTGGCCCCAGTGCTGCAATGATACCGCGA
GAACCACGCTCACCGGCTCCAGATTTATCAGCAATAAACCAGCCAGCCGGAAGGGCCGAGCGCAGAAGTG
GTCCTGCAACTTTATCCGCCTCCATCCAGTCTATTAATTGTTGCCGGGAAGCTAGAGTAAGTAGTTCGCC
AGTTAATAGTTTGCGCAACGTTGTTGCCATTGCTACAGGCATCGTGGTGTCACGCTCGTCGTTTGGTATG
GCTTCATTCAGCTCCGGTTCCCAACGATCAAGGCGAGTTACATGATCCCCCATGTTGTGCAAAAAAGCGG
TTAGCTCCTTCGGTCCTCCGATCGTTGTCAGAAGTAAGTTGGCCGCAGTGTTATCACTCATGGTTATGGC
AGCACTGCATAATTCTCTTACTGTCATGCCATCCGTAAGATGCTTTTCTGTGACTGGTGAGTACTCAACC
AAGTCATTCTGAGAATAGTGTATGCGGCGACCGAGTTGCTCTTGCCCGGCGTCAATACGGGATAATACCG
CGCCACATAGCAGAACTTTAAAAGTGCTCATCATTGGAAAACGTTCTTCGGGGCGAAAACTCTCAAGGAT
CTTACCGCTGTTGAGATCCAGTTCGATGTAACCCACTCGTGCACCCAACTGATCTTCAGCATCTTTTACT
TTCACCAGCGTTTCTGGGTGAGCAAAAACAGGAAGGCAAAATGCCGCAAAAAAGGGAATAAGGGCGACAC
GGAAATGTTGAATACTCATACTCTTCCTTTTTCAATATTATTGAAGCATTTATCAGGGTTATTGTCTCAT
GAGCGGATACATATTTGAATGTATTTAGAAAAATAAACAAATAGGGGTTCCGCGCACATTTCCCCGAAAA
GTGCCACCTGACGTCTAAGAAACCATTATTATCATGACATTAACCTATAAAAATAGGCGTATCACGAGGC
CCTTTTGTCTCGCGCGTTTCGGTGATGACGGTGAAAACCTCTGACACATGCAGCTCCCGGAGACTGTCAC
AGCTTGTCTGTAAGCGGATGCCGGGAGCAGACAAGCCCGTCAGGGCGCGTCAGCGGGTGTTGGCGGGTGT
CGGGGCTGGCTTAACTATGCGGCATCAGAGCAGATTGTACTGAGAGTGCACCATATGCGGTGTGAAATAC
CGCACAGATGCGTAAGGAGAAAATACCGCATCAGGCGCCA
